Addgene plasmid #184835: pPgiCas13b-gRNA-NT
Purpose: Constitutive expression of single-spacer CRISPR array with non-targeting spacer for PgiCas13b in bacteria.
Depositing lab: Chase Beisel. Depositing organization: Helmholtz-Zentrum fuer Infektionsforschung (HZI). Publication: Anti-CRISPR prediction using deep learning reveals an inhibitor of Cas13b nucleases. Wandera KG, Alkhnbashi OS, Bassett HVI, Mitrofanov A, Hauns S, Migur A, Backofen R, Beisel CL. Mol Cell. 2022 May 24. pii: S1097-2765(22)00437-3. doi: 10.1016/j.molcel.2022.05.003. PubMed 35649413.
Backbone
  Vector backbone: pACYC184
  Backbone size w/o insert (bp): 4258
  Total vector size (bp): 4360
  Vector type: Bacterial Expression, CRISPR, Synthetic Biology
Growth in bacteria
  Bacterial resistance: Chloramphenicol, 25 μg/mL
  Growth temperature: 37°C
  Growth strain: DH5alpha
  Copy number: High Copy
Gene/Insert
  Gene/Insert name: Constitutive expression of single-spacer CRISPR array with a nontargeting spacer for PgiCas13b in bacteria.
  gRNA/shRNA sequence: CTCGTATGTTGTGTGGAATTGTGAGCGGAT
  Species: Porphyromonas gingivalis
  Promoter: J23119
  Cloning method: Restriction Enzyme; 5′ cloning site BsmBI (destroyed during cloning); 3′ cloning site BsmBI (destroyed during cloning)
  Sequencing primers: 5′ gaaccttcgaaaaaccgccc; 3′ atcttccccatcggtgatgtc
Terms and licenses: Academic/Nonprofit Terms; Industry Terms: Not Available to Industry
How to cite: pPgiCas13b-gRNA-NT was a gift from Chase Beisel (Addgene plasmid # 184835 ; http://n2t.net/addgene:184835 ; RRID:Addgene_184835)
