[The description below was written by a language model from this plasmid's Addgene catalogue record and pLannotate feature annotations shown in this document.]
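Description:
pPgiCas13b-gRNA-NT is a 4,360 bp bacterial expression plasmid built on the pACYC184 backbone. It supplies a non-targeting guide RNA for the Cas13b nuclease of Porphyromonas gingivalis (PgiCas13b) in bacteria. The plasmid replicates from the p15A origin, which is compatible with ColE1-type plasmids, so it can be maintained alongside a second plasmid in the same cell, for example one carrying the nuclease or a target. The catalogue entry lists the plasmid as high copy, although p15A is generally regarded as a medium- to low-copy origin. Selection is by chloramphenicol, through the chloramphenicol acetyltransferase gene driven by its native cat promoter. Short annotated fragments of IS1, an RSF-type origin and predicted E. coli open reading frames appear to be backbone remnants rather than functional parts.

The payload is a single-spacer CRISPR array transcribed from the strong constitutive synthetic promoter J23119. In the feature table, the promoter lies within the tetracycline resistance gene of pACYC184, which is split into a short upstream fragment and a longer downstream fragment. This suggests the gene is disrupted and not functional. The array itself, which would fall in the roughly 100 bp between the promoter and the resumption of the TcR sequence, was not annotated. The spacer was introduced by BsmBI restriction cloning, and both sites were destroyed in the process. The nuclease is not encoded on this plasmid and must be provided separately.

Because its spacer is designed not to match a target, the construct serves as the negative-control guide in Cas13b RNA-targeting assays. The associated work concerned the prediction and characterisation of anti-CRISPR inhibitors of Cas13b nucleases.
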