Features (pLannotate 1.2.2; 13 found; start..end, strand, type, name):
    289..948     -  CDS            CmR: chloramphenicol acetyltransferase; cat; confers resistance to chloramphenicol
    949..1051    -  promoter       cat promoter: promoter of the E. coli cat gene encoding chloramphenicol acetyltransferase
   1172..1315    +  mobile_element IS1 (fragment): prokaryotic transposable element IS1
   1434..1489    -  rep_origin     RSF ori (fragment): Plasmids containing the RSF 1030 origin of replication can be propagated in E. coli cells that contain additional plasmids with compatible origins.
   1577..2122    -  rep_origin     p15A ori: Plasmids containing the medium-copy-number p15A origin of replication can be propagated in E. coli cells that contain a second plasmid with the ColE1 origin.
   2234..2262    +  promoter       tet promoter: E. coli promoter for tetracycline efflux protein gene
   2310..2381    +  CDS            TcR (fragment): tetracycline efflux protein; tet; confers resistance to tetracycline
   2385..2419    +  promoter       J23119 promoter: bacterial promoter (Registry of Standard Biological Parts BBa J23119)
   2527..3615    +  CDS            TcR (fragment): tetracycline efflux protein; tet; confers resistance to tetracycline
   3857..3982    -  CDS            YPB1_ECOLX (fragment): Protein predicted: Swiss-Prot protein existence level 4. From Escherichia coli.
   4118..4211    +  CDS            TcR (fragment): tetracycline efflux protein; tet; confers resistance to tetracycline
   4208..4265    -  CDS            TcR (fragment): tetracycline efflux protein; tet; confers resistance to tetracycline
   4252..4350    +  CDS            YPB2_ECOLX (fragment): Protein predicted: Swiss-Prot protein existence level 4. From Escherichia coli.
>Addgene plasmid #184835 | pPgiCas13b-gRNA-NT | addgene full sequence | sequence record 377028 | Addgene NGS Result
TCAGGCTCTGGGAGGCAGAATAAATGATCATATCGTCAATTATTACCTCCACGGGGAGAGCCTGAGCAAA
CTGGCCTCAGGCATTTGAGAAGCACACGGTCACACTGCTTCCGGTAGTCAATAAACCGGTAAACCAGCAA
TAGACATAAGCGGCTATTTAACGACCCTGCCCTGAACCGACGACCGGGTCGAATTTGCTTTCGAATTTCT
GCCATTCATCCGCTTATTATCACTTATTCAGGCGTAGCAACCAGGCGTTTAAGGGCACCAATAACTGCCT
TAAAAAAATTACGCCCCGCCCTGCCACTCATCGCAGTACTGTTGTAATTCATTAAGCATTCTGCCGACAT
GGAAGCCATCACAAACGGCATGATGAACCTGAATCGCCAGCGGCATCAGCACCTTGTCGCCTTGCGTATA
ATATTTGCCCATGGTGAAAACGGGGGCGAAGAAGTTGTCCATATTGGCCACGTTTAAATCAAAACTGGTG
AAACTCACCCAGGGATTGGCTGAGACGAAAAACATATTCTCAATAAACCCTTTAGGGAAATAGGCCAGGT
TTTCACCGTAACACGCCACATCTTGCGAATATATGTGTAGAAACTGCCGGAAATCGTCGTGGTATTCACT
CCAGAGCGATGAAAACGTTTCAGTTTGCTCATGGAAAACGGTGTAACAAGGGTGAACACTATCCCATATC
ACCAGCTCACCGTCTTTCATTGCCATACGGAATTCCGGATGAGCATTCATCAGGCGGGCAAGAATGTGAA
TAAAGGCCGGATAAAACTTGTGCTTATTTTTCTTTACGGTCTTTAAAAAGGCCGTAATATCCAGCTGAAC
GGTCTGGTTATAGGTACATTGAGCAACTGACTGAAATGCCTCAAAATGTTCTTTACGATGCCATTGGGAT
ATATCAACGGTGGTATATCCAGTGATTTTTTTCTCCATTTTAGCTTCCTTAGCTCCTGAAAATCTCGATA
ACTCAAAAAATACGCCCGGTAGTGATCTTATTTCATTATGGTGAAAGTTGGAACCTCTTACGTGCCGATC
AACGTCTCATTTTCGCCAAAAGTTGGCCCAGGGCTTCCCGGTATCAACAGGGACACCAGGATTTATTTAT
TCTGCGAAGTGATCTTCCGTCACAGGTATTTATTCGGCGCAAAGTGCGTCGGGTGATGCTGCCAACTTAC
TGATTTAGTGTATGATGGTGTTTTTGAGGTGCTCCAGTGGCTTCTGTTTCTATCAGCTGTCCCTCCTGTT
CAGCTACTGACGGGGTGGTGCGTAACGGCAAAAGCACCGCCGGACATCAGCGCTAGCGGAGTGTATACTG
GCTTACTATGTTGGCACTGATGAGGGTGTCAGTGAAGTGCTTCATGTGGCAGGAGAAAAAAGGCTGCACC
GGTGCGTCAGCAGAATATGTGATACAGGATATATTCCGCTTCCTCGCTCACTGACTCGCTACGCTCGGTC
GTTCGACTGCGGCGAGCGGAAATGGCTTACGAACGGGGCGGAGATTTCCTGGAAGATGCCAGGAAGATAC
TTAACAGGGAAGTGAGAGGGCCGCGGCAAAGCCGTTTTTCCATAGGCTCCGCCCCCCTGACAAGCATCAC
GAAATCTGACGCTCAAATCAGTGGTGGCGAAACCCGACAGGACTATAAAGATACCAGGCGTTTCCCCCTG
GCGGCTCCCTCGTGCGCTCTCCTGTTCCTGCCTTTCGGTTTACCGGTGTCATTCCGCTGTTATGGCCGCG
TTTGTCTCATTCCACGCCTGACACTCAGTTCCGGGTAGGCAGTTCGCTCCAAGCTGGACTGTATGCACGA
ACCCCCCGTTCAGTCCGACCGCTGCGCCTTATCCGGTAACTATCGTCTTGAGTCCAACCCGGAAAGACAT
GCAAAAGCACCACTGGCAGCAGCCACTGGTAATTGATTTAGAGGAGTTAGTCTTGAAGTCATGCGCCGGT
TAAGGCTAAACTGAAAGGACAAGTTTTGGTGACTGCGCTCCTCCAAGCCAGTTACCTCGGTTCAAAGAGT
TGGTAGCTCAGAGAACCTTCGAAAAACCGCCCTGCAAGGCGGTTTTTTCGTTTTCAGAGCAAGAGATTAC
GCGCAGACCAAAACGATCTCAAGAAGATCATCTTATTAATCAGATAAAATATTTCTAGATTTCAGTGCAA
TTTATCTCTTCAAATGTAGCACCTGAAGTCAGCCCCATACGATATAAGTTGTAATTCTCATGTTTGACAG
CTTATCATCGATAAGCTTTAATGCGGTAGTTTATCACAGTTAAATTGCTAACGCAGTCAGGCACCGTGTA
TGAAATCTAACAATGCGCTCATCGTCATCCTCGGCACCGTCACCCTGGATGCTGTAGGCATAGGCTTGGT
TTAATTGACAGCTAGCTCAGTCCTAGGTATAATGCTAGCGCTGAGTTGGATCTACCCTCTATTCGAAGGG
TACACACAACCTCGTATGTTGTGTGGAATTGTGAGCGGATGTTGGATCTACCCTCTATTCGAAGGGTACA
CACAACATCGTCCATTCCGACAGCATCGCCAGTCACTATGGCGTGCTGCTAGCGCTATATGCGTTGATGC
AATTTCTATGCGCACCCGTTCTCGGAGCACTGTCCGACCGCTTTGGCCGCCGCCCAGTCCTGCTCGCTTC
GCTACTTGGAGCCACTATCGACTACGCGATCATGGCGACCACACCCGTCCTGTGGATCCTCTACGCCGGA
CGCATCGTGGCCGGCATCACCGGCGCCACAGGTGCGGTTGCTGGCGCCTATATCGCCGACATCACCGATG
GGGAAGATCGGGCTCGCCACTTCGGGCTCATGAGCGCTTGTTTCGGCGTGGGTATGGTGGCAGGCCCCGT
GGCCGGGGGACTGTTGGGCGCCATCTCCTTGCATGCACCATTCCTTGCGGCGGCGGTGCTCAACGGCCTC
AACCTACTACTGGGCTGCTTCCTAATGCAGGAGTCGCATAAGGGAGAGCGTCGACCGATGCCCTTGAGAG
CCTTCAACCCAGTCAGCTCCTTCCGGTGGGCGCGGGGCATGACTATCGTCGCCGCACTTATGACTGTCTT
CTTTATCATGCAACTCGTAGGACAGGTGCCGGCAGCGCTCTGGGTCATTTTCGGCGAGGACCGCTTTCGC
TGGAGCGCGACGATGATCGGCCTGTCGCTTGCGGTATTCGGAATCTTGCACGCCCTCGCTCAAGCCTTCG
TCACTGGTCCCGCCACCAAACGTTTCGGCGAGAAGCAGGCCATTATCGCCGGCATGGCGGCCGACGCGCT
GGGCTACGTCTTGCTGGCGTTCGCGACGCGAGGCTGGATGGCCTTCCCCATTATGATTCTTCTCGCTTCC
GGCGGCATCGGGATGCCCGCGTTGCAGGCCATGCTGTCCAGGCAGGTAGATGACGACCATCAGGGACAGC
TTCAAGGATCGCTCGCGGCTCTTACCAGCCTAACTTCGATCATTGGACCGCTGATCGTCACGGCGATTTA
TGCCGCCTCGGCGAGCACATGGAACGGGTTGGCATGGATTGTAGGCGCCGCCCTATACCTTGTCTGCCTC
CCCGCGTTGCGTCGCGGTGCATGGAGCCGGGCCACCTCGACCTGAATGGAAGCCGGCGGCACCTCGCTAA
CGGATTCACCACTCCAAGAATTGGAGCCAATCAATTCTTGCGGAGAACTGTGAATGCGCAAACCAACCCT
TGGCAGAACATATCCATCGCGTCCGCCATCTCCAGCAGCCGCACGCGGCGCATCTCGGGCAGCGTTGGGT
CCTGGCCACGGGTGCGCATGATCGTGCTCCTGTCGTTGAGGACCCGGCTAGGCTGGCGGGGTTGCCTTAC
TGGTTAGCAGAATGAATCACCGATACGCGAGCGAACGTGAAGCGACTGCTGCTGCAAAACGTCTGCGACC
TGAGCAACAACATGAATGGTCTTCGGTTTCCGTGTTTCGTAAAGTCTGGAAACGCGGAAGTCCCCTACGT
GCTGCTGAAGTTGCCCGCAACAGAGAGTGGAACCAACCGGTGATACCACGATACTATGACTGAGAGTCAA
CGCCATGAGCGGCCTCATTTCTTATTCTGAGTTACAACAGTCCGCACCGCTGCCGGTAGCTCCTTCCGGT
GGGCGCGGGGCATGACTATCGTCGCCGCACTTATGACTGTCTTCTTTATCATGCAACTCGTAGGACAGGT
GCCGGCAGCGCCCAACAGTCCCCCGGCCACGGGGCCTGCCACCATACCCACGCCGAAACAAGCGCCCTGC
ACCATTATGTTCCGGATCTGCATCGCAGGATGCTGCTGGCTACCCTGTGGAACACCTACATCTGTATTAA
CGAAGCGCTAACCGTTTTTA
